>Addgene plasmid #195059 | BPTI-[5,55]Gly14Ile38 | addgene full sequence | sequence record 388063 | Addgene NGS Result
TAATACGACTCACTATAGGGAGACCACAACGGTTTCCCTCTAGAAATAATTTTGTTTAACTTTAAGAAGG
AGATATACATATGCATCACCATCACCATCACCATCACCATAAAGCAATTTTCGTACTGAAAGGTTCACTG
GACAGAGATCTCGACAGCCGTATTGAACTGGAACTGCGTACCGATCATAAAGAGCTGTCTGAACATCTGC
TGCTGGTTGATCTCGCCCGTAATGATCTGGCACGCATTGCTACCCCCGGCAGCCGCTACGTCGCCGATCT
CACCAAAGTTGACCGTTATTCCTATGTGCTGCACCTCGTCTCTCGCGTAGTCGGCGAACTGCGTCACGAT
CTTGACGCCCTGCACGCTTATCGCGCCGCTCTGAATCTGGGGACGTTAAGCGGTGCGCCGAAAGTACGCG
CTAAGCTTTGGATGCGTCCGGACTTCTGCCTCGAGCCGCCGTACACCGGTCCGGGCAAAGCGCGCATCAT
CCGTTACTTCTACAACGCCAAGGCAGGCCTGGCTCAGACCTTCGTATACGGTGGTATCCGTGCTAAGCGT
AACAACTTCAAATCCGCGGAAGACGCTCTTCGTACCTGCGGTGGTGCTTGAGGATCCCCGGGTACCGAGC
TCGAATTCATCGATGATATCAGATCCGGCTGCTAACAAAGCCCGAAAGGAAGCTGAGTTGGCTGCTGCCA
CCGCTGAGCAATAACTAGCATAACCCCTTGGGGCCTCTAAACGGGTCTTGAGGGGTTTTTTGCTGAAAGG
AGGAACTATATCCGGATATCCACAGGACGGGTGTGGTCGCCATGATCGCGTAGTCGATAGTGGCTCCAAG
TAGCGAAGCGAGCAGGACTGGGCGGCGGCCAAAGCGGTCGGACAGTGCTCCGAGAACGGGTGCGCATAGA
AATTGCATCAACGCATATAGCGCTAGAGTCGACTGCATTAATGAATCGGCCAACGCGCGGGGAGAGGCGG
TTTGCGTATTGGGCGCTCTTCCGCTTCCTCGCTCACTGACTCGCTGCGCTCGGTCGTTCGGCTGCGGCGA
GCGGTATCAGCTCACTCAAAGGCGGTAATACGGTTATCCACAGAATCAGGGGATAACGCAGGAAAGAACA
TGTGAGCAAAAGGCCAGCAAAAGGCCAGGAACCGTAAAAAGGCCGCGTTGCTGGCGTTTTTCCATAGGCT
CCGCCCCCCTGACGAGCATCACAAAAATCGACGCTCAAGTCAGAGGTGGCGAAACCCGACAGGACTATAA
AGATACCAGGCGTTTCCCCCTGGAAGCTCCCTCGTGCGCTCTCCTGTTCCGACCCTGCCGCTTACCGGAT
ACCTGTCCGCCTTTCTCCCTTCGGGAAGCGTGGCGCTTTCTCATAGCTCACGCTGTAGGTATCTCAGTTC
GGTGTAGGTCGTTCGCTCCAAGCTGGGCTGTGTGCACGAACCCCCCGTTCAGCCCGACCGCTGCGCCTTA
TCCGGTAACTATCGTCTTGAGTCCAACCCGGTAAGACACGACTTATCGCCACTGGCAGCAGCCACTGGTA
ACAGGATTAGCAGAGCGAGGTATGTAGGCGGTGCTACAGAGTTCTTGAAGTGGTGGCCTAACTACGGCTA
CACTAGAAGAACAGTATTTGGTATCTGCGCTCTGCTGAAGCCAGTTACCTTCGGAAAAAGAGTTGGTAGC
TCTTGATCCGGCAAACAAACCACCGCTGGTAGCGGTGGTTTTTTTGTTTGCAAGCAGCAGATTACGCGCA
GAAAAAAAGGATCTCAAGAAGATCCTTTGATCTTTTCTACGGGGTCTGACGCTCAGTGGAACGAAAACTC
ACGTTAAGGGATTTTGGTCATGAGATTATCAAAAAGGATCTTCACCTAGATCCTTTTAAATTAAAAATGA
AGTTTTAAATCAATCTAAAGTATATATGAGTAAACTTGGTCTGACAGTTACCAATGCTTAATCAGTGAGG
CACCTATCTCAGCGATCTGTCTATTTCGTTCATCCATAGTTGCCTGACTCCCCGTCGTGTAGATAACTAC
GATACGGGAGGGCTTACCATCTGGCCCCAGTGCTGCAATGATACCGCGAGACCCACGCTCACCGGCTCCA
GATTTATCAGCAATAAACCAGCCAGCCGGAAGGGCCGAGCGCAGAAGTGGTCCTGCAACTTTATCCGCCT
CCATCCAGTCTATTAATTGTTGCCGGGAAGCTAGAGTAAGTAGTTCGCCAGTTAATAGTTTGCGCAACGT
TGTTGCCATTGCTACAGGCATCGTGGTGTCACGCTCGTCGTTTGGTATGGCTTCATTCAGCTCCGGTTCC
CAACGATCAAGGCGAGTTACATGATCCCCCATGTTGTGCAAAAAAGCGGTTAGCTCCTTCGGTCCTCCGA
TCGTTGTCAGAAGTAAGTTGGCCGCAGTGTTATCACTCATGGTTATGGCAGCACTGCATAATTCTCTTAC
TGTCATGCCATCCGTAAGATGCTTTTCTGTGACTGGTGAGTACTCAACCAAGTCATTCTGAGAATAGTGT
ATGCGGCGACCGAGTTGCTCTTGCCCGGCGTCAATACGGGATAATACCGCGCCACATAGCAGAACTTTAA
AAGTGCTCATCATTGGAAAACGTTCTTCGGGGCGAAAACTCTCAAGGATCTTACCGCTGTTGAGATCCAG
TTCGATGTAACCCACTCGTGCACCCAACTGATCTTCAGCATCTTTTACTTTCACCAGCGTTTCTGGGTGA
GCAAAAACAGGAAGGCAAAATGCCGCAAAAAAGGGAATAAGGGCGACACGGAAATGTTGAATACTCATAC
TCTTCCTTTTTCAATATTATTGAAGCATTTATCAGGGTTATTGTCTCATGAGCGGATACATATTTGAATG
TATTTAGAAAAATAAACAAATAGGGGTTCCGCGCACATTTCCCCGAAAAGTGCCACCTGACGTCTAAGAA
ACCATTATTATCATGACATTAACCTATAAAAATAGGCGTATCACGAGGCCCTTTCGTCTCGCGCGTTTCG
GTGATGACGGTGAAAACCTCTGACACATGCAGCTCCCGGAGACGGTCACAGCTTGTCTGTAAGCGGATGC
CGGGAGCAGACAAGCCCGTCAGGGCGCGTCAGCGGGTGTTGGCGGGTGTCGGGGCTGGCTTAACTATGCG
GCATCAGAGCAGATTGTACTGAGAGTGCACCATCC
[37 nt withheld, positions 3186-3222]
AGATTGTATAAGCAAATATTTAAATTGTAAGCGTTAATATTTTGTTAAAATTCGCGTTAAATTTTTGTTA
AATCAGCTCATTTTTTAACCAATAGGCCGAAATCGGCAAAATCCCTTATAAATCAAAAGAATAGACCGAG
ATAGGGT
[37 nt withheld, positions 3370-3406]
AAAGAACGTGGACTCCAACGTCAAAGG
[49 nt withheld, positions 3434-3482]
T
[91 nt withheld, positions 3484-3574]
G
[124 nt withheld, positions 3576-3699]
GGGGATCTCGATCCCGCGAAAT
Features (pLannotate 1.2.2; 16 found; start..end, strand, type, name):
      1..19      +  promoter       T7 promoter: promoter for bacteriophage T7 RNA polymerase
     51..73      +  RBS            RBS: efficient ribosome binding site from bacteriophage T7 gene 10 (Olins and Rangwala, 1989)
     87..110     +  CDS            8xHis: 8xHis affinity tag
    132..422     +  CDS            trpE (fragment): TRPE_ECOLI - Experimental evidence at protein level: Swiss-Prot protein existence level 1. Part of a heterotetrameric complex that catalyzes the two- step biosynthesis of anthranilate, an intermediate in the biosynthesis of L-tryptophan. In the first step, the glutamine-binding beta subunit (TrpG) of anthranilate synthase (AS) provides the glutamine amidotransferase activity which generates ammonia as a substrate that, along with chorismate, is used in the second step, catalyzed by the large alpha subunit of AS (TrpE) to produce anthranilate. In the absence of TrpG, TrpE can synthesize anthran
    435..608     +  CDS            IBPS_BOVIN: Experimental evidence at protein level: Swiss-Prot protein existence level 1. This inhibitor has activity very similar to that of the basic protease inhibitor from bovine tissues. From Bos taurus (Bovine).
    610..638     -  misc_feature   MCS (fragment): pUC18/19 multiple cloning site
    658..707     +  CDS            SET1 (fragment): solubility-enhancement tag derived from T7 phage gene 10B
    715..762     +  terminator     T7 terminator: transcription terminator for bacteriophage T7 RNA polymerase
    788..936     -  CDS            TcR (fragment): tetracycline efflux protein; tet; confers resistance to tetracycline
    943..996     -  CDS            lacI (fragment): lac repressor; lacI; The lac repressor binds to the lac operator to inhibit transcription in E. coli. This inhibition can be relieved by adding lactose or isopropyl-β-D-thiogalactopyranoside (IPTG).
   1179..1767    -  rep_origin     ori: high-copy-number ColE1/pMB1/pBR322/pUC origin of replication
   1938..2798    -  CDS            AmpR: β-lactamase; bla; confers resistance to ampicillin, carbenicillin, and related antibiotics
   2799..2903    -  promoter       AmpR promoter: bla
   2998..3033    +  CDS            rop (fragment): Rop protein, which maintains plasmids at low copy number; rop
   3135..3183    +  misc_feature   bom (fragment): basis of mobility region from pBR322
   3271..3699    -  rep_origin     f1 ori (sequence partly withheld): f1 bacteriophage origin of replication; arrow indicates direction of (+) strand synthesis
