[The description below was written by a language model from this plasmid's Addgene catalogue record and pLannotate feature annotations shown in this document.]
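Description:
BPTI-[5,55]Gly14Ile38 is a bacterial expression plasmid built on the pMMHa backbone for producing a variant of bovine pancreatic trypsin inhibitor (BPTI, Bos taurus) in E. coli. It is maintained through a high-copy ColE1/pUC-type origin and selected with ampicillin via the β-lactamase gene and its native promoter. An f1 phage origin is also present. Short fragments annotated as TcR, lacI, rop and bom appear to be non-functional remnants of earlier vector lineages. The catalogue lists a total size of 3660 bp, while the sequenced record is 3,721 nt. The listed backbone size of 174 bp is clearly inconsistent with that total and more closely matches the size of the insert.

Expression is driven by a T7 promoter followed by the phage T7 gene 10 ribosome binding site, so it requires a host supplying T7 RNA polymerase. No lac operator is annotated. The open reading frame begins with an 8xHis affinity tag, continues through a trpE-derived segment corresponding to the trpΔLE leader named in the record, and ends with the roughly 173 bp BPTI coding sequence, cloned between HindIII and BamHI sites. A T7 terminator lies downstream. The trpΔLE leader is a classic fusion partner for small proteins and peptides that typically directs them into inclusion bodies, and the His tag allows affinity purification of the fusion.

The record states that alanines at positions 14 and 38 were changed to glycine and isoleucine. The "[5,55]" in the name probably denotes a simplified BPTI background keeping only the 5–55 disulfide, though the record does not say so. The stated purpose is the study of BPTI thermal stability, and the associated work examines how hydrophobic surface residues affect protein stabilisation.
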