Addgene plasmid #195059: BPTI-[5,55]Gly14Ile38
Purpose: Thermal stability of BPTI
Depositing lab: Yutaka Kuroda. Depositing organization: Tokyo University of Agriculture and Technology. Publication: Hydrophobic surface residues can stabilize a protein through improved water-protein interactions. Islam MM, Kobayashi K, Kidokoro SI, Kuroda Y. FEBS J. 2019 Oct;286(20):4122-4134. doi: 10.1111/febs.14941. Epub 2019 Jun 17. PubMed 31175706.
Backbone
  Vector backbone: pMMHa
  Backbone size w/o insert (bp): 174
  Total vector size (bp): 3660
  Vector type: Bacterial Expression
Growth in bacteria
  Bacterial resistance: Ampicillin, 100 μg/mL
  Growth temperature: 37°C
  Growth strain: DH5alpha
  Copy number: Unknown
Gene/Insert
  Gene/Insert name: bovine pancreatic trypsin inhibitor (alt name: BPTI)
  Species: B. taurus (bovine)
  Insert size (bp): 173
  Mutation: Changed Alanine residues at position of 14 and 38 to Gly and Ile(Isoleucine)
  Promoter: T7 promotor
  Tag / fusion protein: His tag and trpΔLE leader sequences (N terminal on backbone)
  Cloning method: Restriction Enzyme; 5′ cloning site Hind111 (not destroyed); 3′ cloning site BamH (not destroyed)
  Sequencing primers: 5′ C GTA TAC GGT GGT ATC CGT GCT AAG CGT AAC; 3′ GTT ACG CTT AGC ACG GAT ACC ACC GTA TAC G
Terms and licenses: Academic/Nonprofit Terms; Industry Terms: Not Available to Industry
How to cite: BPTI-[5,55]Gly14Ile38 was a gift from Yutaka Kuroda (Addgene plasmid # 195059 ; http://n2t.net/addgene:195059 ; RRID:Addgene_195059)
