>Addgene plasmid #195059 | BPTI-[5,55]Gly14Ile38 | depositor partial sequence | sequence record 378672 | BPTI-[5,55]Gly14Ile38 sequence 180 bps
ATGCGTCCGGACTTCTGCCTCGAGCCGCCGTACACCGGTCCGGGCAAAGCGCGCATCATCCGTTACTTCT
ACAACGCCAAGGCAGGCCTGGCTCAGACCTTCGTATACGGTGGTATCCGTGCTAAGCGTAACAACTTCAA
ATCCGCGGAAGACGCTCTTCGTACCTGCGGTGGTGCTTGA
